>Addgene plasmid #98377 | TGFB1_pLX307 | addgene full sequence | sequence record 190421 | Addgene NGS Result
GGCTCGAGGCCTGCAGGTGCAAAGATGGATAAAGTTTTAAACAGAGAGGAATCTTTGCAGCTAATGGACC
TTCTAGGTCTTGAAAGGAGTGGGAATTGGCTCCGGTGCCCGTCAGTGGGCAGAGCGCACATCGCCCACAG
TCCCCGAGAAGTTGGGGGGAGGGGTCGGCAATTGAACCGGTGCCTAGAGAAGGTGGCGCGGGGTAAACTG
GGAAAGTGATGTCGTGTACTGGCTCCGCCTTTTTCCCGAGGGTGGGGGAGAACCGTATATAAGTGCAGTA
GTCGCCGTGAACGTTCTTTTTCGCAACGGGTTTGCCGCCAGAACACAGGTAAGTGCCGTGTGTGGTTCCC
GCGGGCCTGGCCTCTTTACGGGTTATGGCCCTTGCGTGCCTTGAATTACTTCCACCTGGCTGCAGTACGT
GATTCTTGATCCCGAGCTTCGGGTTGGAAGTGGGTGGGAGAGTTCGAGGCCTTGCGCTTAAGGAGCCCCT
TCGCCTCGTGCTTGAGTTGAGGCCTGGCCTGGGCGCTGGGGCCGCCGCGTGCGAATCTGGTGGCACCTTC
GCGCCTGTCTCGCTGCTTTCGATAAGTCTCTAGCCATTTAAAATTTTTGATGACCTGCTGCGACGCTTTT
TTTCTGGCAAGATAGTCTTGTAAATGCGGGCCAAGATCTGCACACTGGTATTTCGGTTTTTGGGGCCGCG
GGCGGCGACGGGGCCCGTGCGTCCCAGCGCACATGTTCGGCGAGGCGGGGCCTGCGAGCGCGGCCACCGA
GAATCGGACGGGGGTAGTCTCAAGCTGGCCGGCCTGCTCTGGTGCCTGGCCTCGCGCCGCCGTGTATCGC
CCCGCCCTGGGCGGCAAGGCTGGCCCGGTCGGCACCAGTTGCGTGAGCGGAAAGATGGCCGCTTCCCGGC
CCTGCTGCAGGGAGCTCAAAATGGAGGACGCGGCGCTCGGGAGAGCGGGCGGGTGAGTCACCCACACAAA
GGAAAAGGGCCTTTCCGTCCTCAGCCGTCGCTTCATGTGACTCCACGGAGTACCGGGCGCCGTCCAGGCA
CCTCGATTAGTTCTCGAGCTTTTGGAGTACGTCGTCTTTAGGTTGGGGGGAGGGGTTTTATGCGATGGAG
TTTCCCCACACTGAGTGGGTGGAGACTGAAGTTAGGCCAGCTTGGCACTTGATGTAATTCTCCTTGGAAT
TTGCCCTTTTTGAGTTTGGATCTTGGTTCATTCTCAAGCCTCAGACAGTGGTTCAAAGTTTTTTTCTTCC
ATTTCAGGTGTCGTGAGGCTAGCATCGATTGATCAACAAGTTTGTACAAAAAAGTTGGCATGCCGCCCTC
CGGGCTGCGGCTGCTGCTGCTGCTGCTACCGCTGCTGTGGCTACTGGTGCTGACGCCTGGCCGGCCGGCC
GCGGGACTATCCACCTGCAAGACTATCGACATGGAGCTGGTGAAGCGGAAGCGCATCGAGGCCATCCGCG
GCCAGATCCTGTCCAAGCTGCGGCTCGCCAGCCCCCCGAGCCAGGGGGAGGTGCCGCCCGGCCCGCTGCC
CGAGGCCGTGCTCGCCCTGTACAACAGCACCCGCGACCGGGTGGCCGGGGAGAGTGCAGAACCGGAGCCC
GAGCCTGAGGCCGACTACTACGCCAAGGAGGTCACCCGCGTGCTAATGGTGGAAACCCACAACGAAATCT
ATGACAAGTTCAAGCAGAGTACACACAGCATATATATGTTCTTCAACACATCAGAGCTCCGAGAAGCGGT
ACCTGAACCCGTGTTGCTCTCCCGGGCAGAGCTGCGTCTGCTGAGGCTCAAGTTAAAAGTGGAGCAGCAC
GTGGAGCTGTACCAGAAATACAGCAACAATTCCTGGCGATACCTCAGCAACCGGCTGCTGGCACCCAGCG
ACTCGCCAGAGTGGTTATCTTTTGATGTCACCGGAGTTGTGCGGCAGTGGTTGAGCCGTGGAGGGGAAAT
TGAGGGCTTTCGCCTTAGCGCCCACTGCTCCTGTGACAGCAGGGATAACACACTGCAAGTGGACATCAAC
GGGTTCACTACCGGCCGCCGAGGTGACCTGGCCACCATTCATGGCATGAACCGGCCTTTCCTGCTTCTCA
TGGCCACCCCGCTGGAGAGGGCCCAGCATCTGCAAAGCTCCCGGCACCGCCGAGCCCTGGACACCAACTA
TTGCTTCAGCTCCACGGAGAAGAACTGCTGCGTGCGGCAGCTGTACATTGACTTCCGCAAGGACCTCGGC
TGGAAGTGGATCCACGAGCCCAAGGGCTACCATGCCAACTTCTGCCTCGGGCCCTGCCCCTACATTTGGA
GCCTGGACACGCAGTACAGCAAGGTCCTGGCCCTGTACAACCAGCATAACCCGGGCGCCTCGGCGGCGCC
GTGCTGCGTGCCGCAGGCGCTGGAGCCGCTGCCCATCGTGTACTACGTGGGCCGCAAGCCCAAGGTGGAG
CAGCTGTCCAACATGATCGTGCGCTCCTGCAAGTGCAGCTGCCCAACTTTCTTGTACAAAGTGGTTGATA
TCGGTAAGCCTATCCCTAACCCTCTCCTCGGTCTCGATTCTACGTAGTAATGAACTAGTCCGTAACTTGA
AAGTATTTCGATTTCTTGGCTTTATATATCTTGTGGAAAGGACGATTTACCGTTTCTGAGATTACTGCCA
CGCGTTAAGTCGACAATCAACCTCTGGATTACAAAATTTGTGAAAGATTGACTGGTATTCTTAACTATGT
TGCTCCTTTTACGCTATGTGGATACGCTGCTTTAATGCCTTTGTATCATGCTATTGCTTCCCGTATGGCT
TTCATTTTCTCCTCCTTGTATAAATCCTGGTTGCTGTCTCTTTATGAGGAGTTGTGGCCCGTTGTCAGGC
AACGTGGCGTGGTGTGCACTGTGTTTGCTGACGCAACCCCCACTGGTTGGGGCATTGCCACCACCTGTCA
GCTCCTTTCCGGGACTTTCGCTTTCCCCCTCCCTATTGCCACGGCGGAACTCATCGCCGCCTGCCTTGCC
CGCTGCTGGACAGGGGCTCGGCTGTTGGGCACTGACAATTCCGTGGTGTTGTCGGGGAAATCATCGTCCT
TTCCTTGGCTGCTCGCCTGTGTTGCCACCTGGATTCTGCGCGGGACGTCCTTCTGCTACGTCCCTTCGGC
CCTCAATCCAGCGGACCTTCCTTCCCGCGGCCTGCTGCCGGCTCTGCGGCCTCTTCCGCGTCTTCGCCTT
CGCCCTCAGACGAGTCGGATCTCCCTTTGGGCCGCCTCCCCGCGTCGACTTTAAGACCAATGACTTACAA
GGCAGCTGTAGATCTTAGCCACTTTTTAAAAGAAAAGGGGGGACTGGAAGGGCTAATTCACTCCCAACGA
AGACAAGATCTGCTTTTTGCTTGTACTGGGTCTCTCTGGTTAGACCAGATCTGAGCCTGGGAGCTCTCTG
GCTAACTAGGGAACCCACTGCTTAAGCCTCAATAAAGCTTGCCTTGAGTGCTTCAAGTAGTGTGTGCCCG
TCTGTTGTGTGACTCTGGTAACTAGAGATCCCTCAGACCCTTTTAGTCAGTGTGGAAAATCTCTAGCAGT
ACGTATAGTAGTTCATGTCATCTTATTATTCAGTATTTATAACTTGCAAAGAAATGAATATCAGAGAGTG
AGAGGAACTTGTTTATTGCAGCTTATAATGGTTACAAATAAAGCAATAGCATCACAAATTTCACAAATAA
AGCATTTTTTTCACTGCATTCTAGTTGTGGTTTGTCCAAACTCATCAATGTATCTTATCATGTCTGGCTC
TAGCTATCCCGCCCCTAACTCCGCCCATCCCGCCCCTAACTCCGCCCAGTTCCGCCCATTCTCCGCCCCA
TGGCTGACTAATTTTTTTTATTTATGCAGAGGCCGAGGCCGCCTCGGCCTCTGAGCTATTCCAGAAGTAG
TGAGGAGGCTTTTTTGGAGGCCTAGGGACGTACCCAATTCGCCCTATAGTGAGTCGTATTACGCGCGCTC
ACTGGCCGTCGTTTTACAACGTCGTGACTGGGAAAACCCTGGCGTTACCCAACTTAATCGCCTTGCAGCA
CATCCCCCTTTCGCCAGCTGGCGTAATAGCGAAGAGGCCCGCACCGATCGCCCTTCCCAACAGTTGCGCA
GCCTGAATGGCGAATGGG
[124 nt withheld, positions 4149-4272]
C
[91 nt withheld, positions 4274-4364]
A
[49 nt withheld, positions 4366-4414]
CCTTTGACGTTGGAGTCCACGTTCTTT
[37 nt withheld, positions 4442-4478]
ACCCTATCTCGGTCTATTCTTTTGATTTATAAGGGATTTTGCCGATTTCGGCCTATTGGTTAAAAAATGA
GCTGATTTAACAAAAATTTAACGCGAATTTTAACAAAATATTAACGCTTACAATTTAGGTGGCACTTTTC
GGGGAAATGTGCGCGGAACCCCTATTTGTTTATTTTTCTAAATACATTCAAATATGTATCCGCTCATGAG
ACAATAACCCTGATAAATGCTTCAATAATATTGAAAAAGGAAGAGTATGAGTATTCAACATTTCCGTGTC
GCCCTTATTCCCTTTTTTGCGGCATTTTGCCTTCCTGTTTTTGCTCACCCAGAAACGCTGGTGAAAGTAA
AAGATGCTGAAGATCAGTTGGGTGCACGAGTGGGTTACATCGAACTGGATCTCAACAGCGGTAAGATCCT
TGAGAGTTTTCGCCCCGAAGAACGTTTTCCAATGATGAGCACTTTTAAAGTTCTGCTATGTGGCGCGGTA
TTATCCCGTATTGACGCCGGGCAAGAGCAACTCGGTCGCCGCATACACTATTCTCAGAATGACTTGGTTG
AGTACTCACCAGTCACAGAAAAGCATCTTACGGATGGCATGACAGTAAGAGAATTATGCAGTGCTGCCAT
AACCATGAGTGATAACACTGCGGCCAACTTACTTCTGACAACGATCGGAGGACCGAAGGAGCTAACCGCT
TTTTTGCACAACATGGGGGATCATGTAACTCGCCTTGATCGTTGGGAACCGGAGCTGAATGAAGCCATAC
CAAACGACGAGCGTGACACCACGATGCCTGTAGCAATGGCAACAACGTTGCGCAAACTATTAACTGGCGA
ACTACTTACTCTAGCTTCCCGGCAACAATTAATAGACTGGATGGAGGCGGATAAAGTTGCAGGACCACTT
CTGCGCTCGGCCCTTCCGGCTGGCTGGTTTATTGCTGATAAATCTGGAGCCGGTGAGCGTGGGTCTCGCG
GTATCATTGCAGCACTGGGGCCAGATGGTAAGCCCTCCCGTATCGTAGTTATCTACACGACGGGGAGTCA
GGCAACTATGGATGAACGAAATAGACAGATCGCTGAGATAGGTGCCTCACTGATTAAGCATTGGTAACTG
TCAGACCAAGTTTACTCATATATACTTTAGATTGATTTAAAACTTCATTTTTAATTTAAAAGGATCTAGG
TGAAGATCCTTTTTGATAATCTCATGACCAAAATCCCTTAACGTGAGTTTTCGTTCCACTGAGCGTCAGA
CCCCGTAGAAAAGATCAAAGGATCTTCTTGAGATCCTTTTTTTCTGCGCGTAATCTGCTGCTTGCAAACA
AAAAAACCACCGCTACCAGCGGTGGTTTGTTTGCCGGATCAAGAGCTACCAACTCTTTTTCCGAAGGTAA
CTGGCTTCAGCAGAGCGCAGATACCAAATACTGTTCTTCTAGTGTAGCCGTAGTTAGGCCACCACTTCAA
GAACTCTGTAGCACCGCCTACATACCTCGCTCTGCTAATCCTGTTACCAGTGGCTGCTGCCAGTGGCGAT
AAGTCGTGTCTTACCGGGTTGGACTCAAGACGATAGTTACCGGATAAGGCGCAGCGGTCGGGCTGAACGG
GGGGTTCGTGCACACAGCCCAGCTTGGAGCGAACGACCTACACCGAACTGAGATACCTACAGCGTGAGCT
ATGAGAAAGCGCCACGCTTCCCGAAGGGAGAAAGGCGGACAGGTATCCGGTAAGCGGCAGGGTCGGAACA
GGAGAGCGCACGAGGGAGCTTCCAGGGGGAAACGCCTGGTATCTTTATAGTCCTGTCGGGTTTCGCCACC
TCTGACTTGAGCGTCGATTTTTGTGATGCTCGTCAGGGGGGCGGAGCCTATGGAAAAACGCCAGCAACGC
GGCCTTTTTACGGTTCCTGGCCTTTTGCTGGCCTTTTGCTCACATGTTCTTTCCTGCGTTATCCCCTGAT
TCTGTGGATAACCGTATTACCGCCTTTGAGTGAGCTGATACCGCTCGCCGCAGCCGAACGACCGAGCGCA
GCGAGTCAGTGAGCGAGGAAGCGGAAGAGCGCCCAATACGCAAACCGCCTCTCCCCGCGCGTTGGCCGAT
TCATTAATGCAGCTGGCACGACAGGTTTCCCGACTGGAAAGCGGGCAGTGAGCGCAACGCAATTAATGTG
AGTTAGCTCACTCATTAGGCACCCCAGGCTTTACACTTTATGCTTCCGGCTCGTATGTTGTGTGGAATTG
TGAGCGGATAACAATTTCACACAGGAAACAGCTATGACCATGATTACGCCAAGCGCGCAATTAACCCTCA
CTAAAGGGAACAAAAGCTGGAGCTGCAAGCTTAATGTAGTCTTATGCAATACTCTTGTAGTCTTGCAACA
TGGTAACGATGAGTTAGCAACATGCCTTACAAGGAGAGAAAAAGCACCGTGCATGCCGATTGGTGGAAGT
AAGGTGGTACGATCGTGCCTTATTAGGAAGGCAACAGACGGGTCTGACATGGATTGGACGAACCACTGAA
TTGCCGCATTGCAGAGATATTGTATTTAAGTGCCTAGCTCGATACATAAACGGGTCTCTCTGGTTAGACC
AGATCTGAGCCTGGGAGCTCTCTGGCTAACTAGGGAACCCACTGCTTAAGCCTCAATAAAGCTTGCCTTG
AGTGCTTCAAGTAGTGTGTGCCCGTCTGTTGTGTGACTCTGGTAACTAGAGATCCCTCAGACCCTTTTAG
TCAGTGTGGAAAATCTCTAGCAGTGGCGCCCGAACAGGGACTTGAAAGCGAAAGGGAAACCAGAGGAGCT
CTCTCGACGCAGGACTCGGCTTGCTGAAGCGCGCACGGCAAGAGGCGAGGGGCGGCGACTGGTGAGTACG
CCAAAAATTTTGACTAGCGGAGGCTAGAAGGAGAGAGATGGGTGCGAGAGCGTCAGTATTAAGCGGGGGA
GAATTAGATCGCGATGGGAAAAAATTCGGTTAAGGCCAGGGGGAAAGAAAAAATATAAATTAAAACATAT
AGTATGGGCAAGCAGGGAGCTAGAACGATTCGCAGTTAATCCTGGCCTGTTAGAAACATCAGAAGGCTGT
AGACAAATACTGGGACAGCTACAACCATCCCTTCAGACAGGATCAGAAGAACTTAGATCATTATATAATA
CAGTAGCAACCCTCTATTGTGTGCATCAAAGGATAGAGATAAAAGACACCAAGGAAGCTTTAGACAAGAT
AGAGGAAGAGCAAAACAAAAGTAAGACCACCGCACAGCAAGCGGCCGCTGATCTTCAGACCTGGAGGAGG
AGATATGAGGGACAATTGGAGAAGTGAATTATATAAATATAAAGTAGTAAAAATTGAACCATTAGGAGTA
GCACCCACCAAGGCAAAGAGAAGAGTGGTGCAGAGAGAAAAAAGAGCAGTGGGAATAGGAGCTTTGTTCC
TTGGGTTCTTGGGAGCAGCAGGAAGCACTATGGGCGCAGCGTCAATGACGCTGACGGTACAGGCCAGACA
ATTATTGTCTGGTATAGTGCAGCAGCAGAACAATTTGCTGAGGGCTATTGAGGCGCAACAGCATCTGTTG
CAACTCACAGTCTGGGGCATCAAGCAGCTCCAGGCAAGAATCCTGGCTGTGGAAAGATACCTAAAGGATC
AACAGCTCCTGGGGATTTGGGGTTGCTCTGGAAAACTCATTTGCACCACTGCTGTGCCTTGGAATGCTAG
TTGGAGTAATAAATCTCTGGAACAGATTTGGAATCACACGACCTGGATGGAGTGGGACAGAGAAATTAAC
AATTACACAAGCTTAATACACTCCTTAATTGAAGAATCGCAAAACCAGCAAGAAAAGAATGAACAAGAAT
TATTGGAATTAGATAAATGGGCAAGTTTGTGGAATTGGTTTAACATAACAAATTGGCTGTGGTATATAAA
ATTATTCATAATGATAGTAGGAGGCTTGGTAGGTTTAAGAATAGTTTTTGCTGTACTTTCTATAGTGAAT
AGAGTTAGGCAGGGATATTCACCATTATCGTTTCAGACCCACCTCCCAACCCCGAGGGGACCCATGCATT
GCATCTCAATTAGTCAGCAACCAGGTGTGGAAAGTCCCCAGGCTCCCCAGCAGGCAGAAGTATGCAAAGC
ATGCGTCTCAATTAGTCAGCAACCATAGTCCCGCCCCTAACTCCGCCCATCCCGCCCCTAACTCCGCCCA
GTTCCGCCCATTCTCCGCCCCATGGCTGACTAATTTTTTTTATTTATGCAGAGGCCGAGGCCGCCTCGGC
CTCTGAGCTATTCCAGAAGTAGTGAGGAGGCTTTTTTGGAGGCCTAGGCTTTTGCAAAAAGCTTTCTAGA
GGTACCACCGGAGCTTACCATGACCGAGTACAAGCCCACGGTGCGCCTCGCCACCCGCGACGACGTCCCC
AGGGCCGTACGCACCCTCGCCGCCGCGTTCGCCGACTACCCCGCCACGCGCCACACCGTCGATCCGGACC
GCCACATCGAGCGGGTCACCGAGCTGCAAGAACTCTTCCTCACGCGCGTCGGGCTCGACATCGGCAAGGT
GTGGGTCGCGGACGACGGCGCCGCCGTGGCGGTCTGGACCACGCCGGAGAGCGTCGAAGCGGGGGCGGTG
TTCGCCGAGATCGGCCCGCGCATGGCCGAGTTGAGCGGTTCCCGGCTGGCCGCGCAGCAACAGATGGAAG
GCCTCCTGGCGCCGCACCGGCCCAAGGAGCCCGCGTGGTTCCTGGCCACCGTCGGCGTCTCGCCCGACCA
CCAGGGCAAGGGTCTGGGCAGCGCCGTCGTGCTCCCCGGAGTGGAGGCGGCCGAGCGCGCCGGGGTGCCC
GCCTTCCTGGAGACCTCCGCGCCCCGCAACCTCCCCTTCTACGAGCGGCTCGGCTTCACCGTCACCGCCG
ACGTCGAGGTGCCCGAAGGACCGCGCACCTGGTGCATGACCCGCAAGCCCGGTGCCAGTTAACGAATTCT
AGATCTTGAGACAAATGGCAGTATTCATCCACAATTTTAAAAGAAAAGGGGGGATTGGGGGGTACAGTGC
AGGGGAAAGAATAGTAGACATAATAGCAACAGACATACAAACTAAAGAATTACAAAAACAAATTACAAAA
ATTCAAAATTTTCGGGTTTATTACAGGGACAGCAGAGATCCACTTTGGCGCC
Features (pLannotate 1.2.2; 34 found; start..end, strand, type, name):
     25..91      +  CDS            small t antigen (fragment): SV40 (simian virus 40) small t antigen
     98..1276    +  promoter       EF-1α promoter: strong constitutive promoter for human elongation factor EF-1α
   1297..1314    +  protein_bind   attB1 (fragment): mutant version of attB; core recombination site for the Gateway® BP reaction BP Clonase™
   1320..2489    +  CDS            TGFB1: TGFB1_HUMAN - Also known as TGFB. Experimental evidence at protein level: Swiss-Prot protein existence level 1. [Transforming growth factor beta-1]: Multifunctional protein that regulates the growth and differentiation of various cell types and is involved in various processes, such as normal development, immune function, microglia function and responses to neurodegeneration (By similarity). Activation into mature form follows different steps: following cleavage of the proprotein in the Golgi apparatus, Latency- associated peptide (LAP) and Transforming growth factor beta-1 (TGF- beta-1) chain
   2492..2515    -  protein_bind   attB2: mutant version of attB; recombination site for the Gateway® BP reaction BP Clonase™
   2523..2564    +  CDS            V5 tag: epitope tag from simian virus 5
   2580..2633    +  promoter       U6 promoter (fragment): RNA polymerase III promoter for human U6 snRNA
   2675..3263    +  misc_feature   WPRE: woodchuck hepatitis virus posttranscriptional regulatory element
   3314..3333    +  misc_feature   cPPT/CTS (fragment): central polypurine tract and central termination sequence of HIV-1
   3335..3568    +  LTR            3' LTR (ΔU3): self-inactivating 3' long terminal repeat (LTR) from HIV-1
   3646..3767    +  polyA_signal   SV40 poly(A) signal: SV40 polyadenylation signal
   3807..3942    +  rep_origin     SV40 ori: SV40 origin of replication
   3963..3981    -  promoter       T7 promoter: promoter for bacteriophage T7 RNA polymerase
   3989..4144    +  CDS            lacZα (fragment): LacZα fragment of β-galactosidase; lacZ fragment
   4149..4577    +  rep_origin     f1 ori (sequence partly withheld): f1 bacteriophage origin of replication; arrow indicates direction of (+) strand synthesis
   4630..4734    +  promoter       AmpR promoter: bla
   4735..5595    +  CDS            AmpR: β-lactamase; bla; confers resistance to ampicillin, carbenicillin, and related antibiotics
   5766..6354    +  rep_origin     ori: high-copy-number ColE1/pMB1/pBR322/pUC origin of replication
   6537..6629    +  CDS            lacI (fragment): lac repressor; lacI; The lac repressor binds to the lac operator to inhibit transcription in E. coli. This inhibition can be relieved by adding lactose or isopropyl-β-D-thiogalactopyranoside (IPTG).
   6642..6663    +  protein_bind   CAP binding site: CAP binding activates transcription in the presence of cAMP. E. coli catabolite activator protein
   6678..6708    +  promoter       lac promoter: promoter for the E. coli lac operon
   6716..6732    +  protein_bind   lac operator: The lac repressor binds to the lac operator to inhibit transcription in E. coli. This inhibition can be relieved by adding lactose or isopropyl-β-D-thiogalactopyranoside (IPTG). lac repressor encoded by lacI
   6777..6795    +  promoter       T3 promoter: promoter for bacteriophage T3 RNA polymerase
   6823..7049    +  promoter       RSV promoter: Rous sarcoma virus enhancer/promoter
   7050..7230    +  LTR            5' LTR (truncated): truncated 5' long terminal repeat (LTR) from HIV-1
   7277..7402    +  misc_feature   HIV-1 Ψ: packaging signal of human immunodeficiency virus type 1
   7386..7749    +  CDS            HIV-1 gag (fragment): gag protein from human immunodeficiency virus 1; gag
   7895..8128    +  misc_feature   RRE: The Rev response element (RRE) of HIV-1 allows for Rev-dependent mRNA export from the nucleus to the cytoplasm.
   8505..8531    +  CDS            Rev (fragment): human immunodeficiency virus 1 (HIV-1) Rev protein; rev; enhances nuclear export of unspliced and incompletely spliced viral mRNAs
   8538..8561    +  promoter       SV40 promoter (fragment): SV40 early promoter
   8562..8633    +  promoter       SV40 promoter (fragment): SV40 enhancer and early promoter
   8657..8792    +  rep_origin     SV40 ori: SV40 origin of replication
   8838..9434    +  CDS            PuroR (fragment): puromycin N-acetyltransferase; pac from Streptomyces; confers resistance to puromycin
   9483..9600    +  misc_feature   cPPT/CTS: central polypurine tract and central termination sequence of HIV-1
