[The description below was written by a language model from this plasmid's Addgene catalogue record and pLannotate feature annotations shown in this document.]
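Description:
TGFB1_pLX307 is a lentiviral mammalian expression plasmid of about 9.6 kb that carries the human TGFB1 open reading frame in the pLX307 Gateway destination backbone. In bacteria it is maintained through a high-copy ColE1/pUC-type origin and selected with ampicillin via the β-lactamase gene. An f1 origin and remnants of a lac/T7/T3 cloning region are also present in the backbone.

The transfer cassette follows a third-generation, self-inactivating design. An RSV promoter fused to a truncated HIV-1 5' LTR drives production of the genomic RNA in packaging cells. It is followed by the Ψ packaging signal with a gag fragment, the Rev response element for Rev-dependent nuclear export, and a central polypurine tract that aids nuclear import of the reverse-transcribed genome. The ΔU3 3' LTR leaves the integrated provirus without LTR promoter activity, so expression depends on the internal promoters. An SV40 early promoter drives puromycin N-acetyltransferase, which allows selection of transduced cells. Downstream, the human EF-1α promoter (listed as "E1Fa" in the catalogue entry) constitutively drives TGFB1. The coding sequence is flanked by attB1 and attB2 sites left by Gateway recombination and is followed by a backbone-encoded V5 epitope, which the record lists as a C-terminal tag on the protein. A WPRE lies after the cassette to enhance transcript stability and expression.

The stated purpose is lentiviral expression of TGFB1, the precursor that is processed into the latency-associated peptide and mature TGF-β1. The associated publication concerns candidate genes and signalling networks in β-catenin-active cancers, which suggests use for stable overexpression in such functional studies.
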