Addgene plasmid #98377: TGFB1_pLX307
Purpose: Lentiviral expression of TGFB1
Depositing lab: William Hahn & Sefi Rosenbluh. Depositing organization: Monash University. Publication: Genetic and Proteomic Interrogation of Lower Confidence Candidate Genes Reveals Signaling Networks in beta-Catenin-Active Cancers. Rosenbluh J, Mercer J, Shrestha Y, Oliver R, Tamayo P, Doench JG, Tirosh I, Piccioni F, Hartenian E, Horn H, Fagbami L, Root DE, Jaffe J, Lage K, Boehm JS, Hahn WC. Cell Syst. 2016 Sep 28;3(3):302-316.e4. doi: 10.1016/j.cels.2016.09.001. PubMed 27684187.
Backbone
  Vector backbone: pLX307
  Backbone manufacturer: David Root (Addgene plasmid # 41392)
  Vector type: Mammalian Expression, Lentiviral
  Selectable markers: Puromycin
Growth in bacteria
  Bacterial resistance: Ampicillin, 100 μg/mL
  Growth temperature: 37°C
  Growth strain: NEB Stable
  Copy number: High Copy
Gene/Insert
  Gene/Insert name: TGFB1
  Species: H. sapiens (human)
  Entrez Gene: TGFB1 (a.k.a. CED, DPD1, IBDIMDE, LAP, TGF-beta1, TGFB, TGFbeta)
  Promoter: E1Fa
  Tag / fusion protein: V5 (C terminal on backbone)
  Cloning method: Gateway Cloning
  Sequencing primers: 5′ TTCTTCCATTTCAGGTGTCGTGAG; 3′ GTGGATACGCTGCTTTAATGCCTT
Terms and licenses: Academic/Nonprofit Terms; Industry Terms: Not Available to Industry
How to cite: TGFB1_pLX307 was a gift from William Hahn & Sefi Rosenbluh (Addgene plasmid # 98377 ; http://n2t.net/addgene:98377 ; RRID:Addgene_98377)
